>Addgene plasmid #91398 | pHH0103_CD2AP-1/3 | addgene full sequence | sequence record 192263 | Addgene NGS Result
ATGACATTAACCTATAAAAATAGGCGTATCACGAGGCCCTTTCGTCTTCAAGAATTCCCGACACCATCGA
ATGGTGCAAAACCTTTCGCGGTATGGCATGATAGCGCCCGGAAGAGAGTCAATTCAGGGTGGTGAATGTG
AAACCAGTAACGTTATACGATGTCGCAGAGTATGCCGGTGTCTCTTATCAGACCGTTTCCCGCGTGGTGA
ACCAGGCCAGCCACGTTTCTGCGAAAACGCGGGAAAAAGTGGAAGCGGCGATGGCGGAGCTGAATTACAT
TCCCAACCGCGTGGCACAACAACTGGCGGGCAAACAGTCGTTGCTGATTGGCGTTGCCACCTCCAGTCTG
GCCCTGCACGCGCCGTCGCAAATTGTCGCGGCGATTAAATCTCGCGCCGATCAACTGGGTGCCAGCGTGG
TGGTGTCGATGGTAGAACGAAGCGGCGTCGAAGCCTGTAAAGCGGCGGTGCACAATCTTCTCGCGCAACG
CGTCAGTGGGCTGATCATTAACTATCCGCTGGATGACCAGGATGCCATTGCTGTGGAAGCTGCCTGCACT
AATGTTCCGGCGTTATTTCTTGATGTCTCTGACCAGACACCCATCAACAGTATTATTTTCTCCCATGAAG
ACGGTACGCGACTGGGCGTGGAGCATCTGGTCGCATTGGGTCACCAGCAAATCGCGCTGTTAGCGGGCCC
ATTAAGTTCTGTCTCGGCGCGTCTGCGTCTGGCTGGCTGGCATAAATATCTCACTCGCAATCAAATTCAG
CCGATAGCGGAACGGGAAGGCGACTGGAGTGCCATGTCCGGTTTTCAACAAACCATGCAAATGCTGAATG
AGGGCATCGTTCCCACTGCGATGCTGGTTGCCAACGATCAGATGGCGCTGGGCGCAATGCGCGCCATTAC
CGAGTCCGGGCTGCGCGTTGGTGCGGATATCTCGGTAGTGGGATACGACGATACCGAAGACAGCTCATGT
TATATCCCGCCGTTAACCACCATCAAACAGGATTTTCGCCTGCTGGGGCAAACCAGCGTGGACCGCTTGC
TGCAACTCTCTCAGGGCCAGGCGGTGAAGGGCAATCAGCTGTTGCCCGTCTCACTGGTGAAAAGAAAAAC
CACCCTGGCGCCCAATACGCAAACCGCCTCTCCCCGCGCGTTGGCCGATTCATTAATGCAGCTGGCACGA
CAGGTTTCCCGACTGGAAAGCGGGCAGTGAGCGCAACGCAATTAATGTAAGTTAGCTCACTCATTAGGCA
CAATTCTCATGTTTGACAGCTTATCATCGACTGCACGGTGCACCAATGCTTCTGGCGTCAGGCAGCCATC
GGAAGCTGTGGTATGGCTGTGCAGGTCGTAAATCACTGCATAATTCGTGTCGCTCAAGGCGCACTCCCGT
TCTGGATAATGTTTTTTGCGCCGACATCATAACGGTTCTGGCAAATATTCTGAAATGAGCTGTTGACAAT
TAATCATCGGCTCGTATAATGTGTGGAATTGTGAGCGGATAACAATTTCACACAGGAAACAGCCAGTCCG
TTTAGGTGTTTTCACGAGCACTTCACCAACAAGGACCATAGATTATGAAAATCGAAGAACACCATCACCA
TCACCATTCCAGCGGTAAGCTTATGTCCCCTATACTAGGTTATTGGAAAATTAAGGGCCTTGTGCAACCC
ACTCGACTTCTTTTGGAATATCTTGAAGAAAAATATGAAGAGCATTTGTATGAGCGCGATGAAGGTGATA
AATGGCGAAACAAAAAGTTTGAATTGGGTTTGGAGTTTCCCAATCTTCCTTATTATATTGATGGTGATGT
TAAATTAACACAGTCTATGGCCATCATACGTTATATAGCTGACAAGCACAACATGTTGGGTGGTTGTCCA
AAAGAGCGTGCAGAGATTTCAATGCTTGAAGGAGCGGTTTTGGATATTAGATACGGTGTTTCGAGAATTG
CATATAGTAAAGACTTTGAAACTCTCAAAGTTGATTTTCTTAGCAAGCTACCTGAAATGCTGAAAATGTT
CGAAGATCGTTTATGTCATAAAACATATTTAAATGGTGATCATGTAACCCATCCTGACTTCATGTTGTAT
GACGCTCTTGATGTTGTTTTATACATGGACCCAATGTGCCTGGATGCGTTCCCAAAATTAGTTTGTTTTA
AAAAACGTATTGAAGCTATCCCACAAATTGATAAGTACTTGAAATCCAGCAAGTATATAGCATGGCCTTT
GCAGGGCTGGCAAGCCACGTTTGGTGGTGGCGACCATCCTCCAAAATCGGATCTGGAAGTTCTGTTCCAG
GGGCCCCTGTCCAGCGGTCTGGTTCCGCGTGGTTCCGGTACCGCGGCCCAGCCGGCCATGGCCCAGGGCG
CGCTGGTTGATTACATCGTCGAATACGATTACGATGCCGTCCATGATGATGAACTGACCATTCGTGTCGG
TGAAATCATTCGTAACGTCAAAAAACTGCAAGAAGAAGGTTGGCTGGAAGGTGAACTGAATGGTCGTCGT
GGCATGTTTCCGGATAACTTCGTTAAAGAAATCAAAGCGGCCGCATA
[142 nt withheld, positions 2568-2709]
C
[98 nt withheld, positions 2711-2808]
AGTTTGTACTGGTGACGAAACTCAGTGTCTAGCTAGAGTGGC
[149 nt withheld, positions 2851-2999]
T
[41 nt withheld, positions 3001-3041]
T
[62 nt withheld, positions 3043-3104]
A
[35 nt withheld, positions 3106-3140]
CCTCCCTCAATCGGTTGAATGTCGCCCTTTTGTCTTTGGCGCTGGTAAACCATATGAA
[86 nt withheld, positions 3199-3284]
T
[54 nt withheld, positions 3286-3339]
CTAGCGCCGCCCTATACCTTGTCTGCCTCCCCGCGTTGCGTCGCGGTGCATGGAGCCGGGCCACCTCGAC
CTGAATGGAAGCCGGCGGCACCTCGCTAACGGATTCACCACTCCAAGAATTGGAGCCAATCAATTCTTGC
GGAGAACTGTGAATGCGCAAACCAACCCTTGGCAGAACATATCCATCGCGTCCGCCATCTCCAGCAGCCG
CACGCGGCGCATCTCGGGCAGCGTTGGGTCCTGGCCACGGGTGCGCATGATCGTGCTCCTGTCGTTGAGG
ACCCGGCTAGGCTGGCGGGGTTGCCTTACTGGTTAGCAGAATGAATCACCGATACGCGAGCGAACGTGAA
GCGACTGCTGCTGCAAAACGTCTGCGACCTGAGCAACAACATGAATGGTCTTCGGTTTCCGTGTTTCGTA
AAGTCTGGAAACGCGGAAGTCAGCGCCCTGCACCATTATGTTCCGGATCTGCATCGCAGGATGCTGCTGG
CTACCCTGTGGAACACCTACATCTGTATTAACGAAGCGCTGGCATTGACCCTGAGTGATTTTTCTCTGGT
CCCGCCGCATCCATACCGCCAGTTGTTTACCCTCACAACGTTCCAGTAACCGGGCATGTTCATCATCAGT
AACCCGTATCGTGAGCATCCTCTCTCGTTTCATCGGTATCATTACCCCCATGAACAGAAATCCCCCTTAC
ACGGAGGCATCAGTGACCAAACAGGAAAAAACCGCCCTTAACATGGCCCGCTTTATCAGAAGCCAGACAT
TAACGCTTCTGGAGAAACTCAACGAGCTGGACGCGGATGAACAGGCAGACATCTGTGAATCGCTTCACGA
CCACGCTGATGAGCTTTACCGCAGGATCCGCGAAATTGTAAGCGTTAATATTTTGTTAAAATTCGCGTTA
AATTTTTGTTAAATCAGCTCATTTTTTAACCAATAGGCCGAAATCGGCAAAATCCCTTATAAATCAAAAG
AATAGACCGAGATAGGGT
[37 nt withheld, positions 4338-4374]
AAAGAACGTGGACTCCAACGTCAAAGG
[49 nt withheld, positions 4402-4450]
T
[91 nt withheld, positions 4452-4542]
G
[124 nt withheld, positions 4544-4667]
CGCGGATCCTGCCTCGCGCGTTTCGGTGATGACGGTGAAAACCTCTGACACATGCAGCTCCCGGAGACGG
TCACAGCTTGTCTGTAAGCGGATGCCGGGAGCAGACAAGCCCGTCAGGGCGCGTCAGCGGGTGTTGGCGG
GTGTCGGGGCGCAGCCATGACCCAGTCACGTAGCGATAGCGGAGTGTATACTGGCTTAACTATGCGGCAT
CAGAGCAGATTGTACTGAGAGTGCACCATATGCGGTGTGAAATACCGCACAGATGCGTAAGGAGAAAATA
CCGCATCAGGCGCTCTTCCGCTTCCTCGCTCACTGACTCGCTGCGCTCGGTCGTTCGGCTGCGGCGAGCG
GTATCAGCTCACTCAAAGGCGGTAATACGGTTATCCACAGAATCAGGGGATAACGCAGGAAAGAACATGT
GAGCAAAAGGCCAGCAAAAGGCCAGGAACCGTAAAAAGGCCGCGTTGCTGGCGTTTTTCCATAGGCTCCG
CCCCCCTGACGAGCATCACAAAAATCGACGCTCAAGTCAGAGGTGGCGAAACCCGACAGGACTATAAAGA
TACCAGGGTTTCCCCCTGGAAGCTCCCTCGTGCGCTCTCCTGTTCCGACCCTGCCGCTTACCGGATACCT
GTCCGCCTTTCTCCCTTCGGGAAGCGTGGCGCTTTCTCATAGCTCACGCTGTAGGTATCTCAGTTCGGTG
TAGGTCGTTCGCTCCAAGCTGGGCTGTGTGCACGAACCCCCCGTTCAGCCCGACCGCTGCGCCTTATCCG
GTAACTATCGTCTTGAGTCCAACCCGGTAAGACACGACTTATCGCCACTGGCAGCAGCCACTGGTAACAG
GATTAGCAGAGCGAGGTATGTAGGCGGTGCTACAGAGTTCTTGAAGTGGTGGCCTAACTACGGCTACACT
AGAAGGACAGTATTTGGTATCTGCGCTCTGCTGAAGCCAGTTACCTTCGGAAAAAGAGTTGGTAGCTCTT
GATCCGGCAAACAAACCACCGCTGGTAGCGGTGGTTTTTTTGTTTGCAAGCAGCAGATTACGCGCAGAAA
AAAAGGATCTCAAGAAGATCCTTTGATCTTTTCTACGGGGTCTGACGCTCAGTGGAACGAAAACTCACGT
TAAGGGATTTTGGTCATGAGATTATCAAAAAGGATCTTCACCTAGATCCTTTTAAATTAAAAATGAAGTT
TTAAATCAATCTAAAGTATATATGAGTAAACTTGGTCTGACAGTTACCAATGCTTAATCAGTGAGGCACC
TATCTCAGCGATCTGTCTATTTCGTTCATCCATAGTTGCCTGACTCCCCGTCGTGTAGATAACTACGATA
CGGGAGGGCTTACCATCTGGCCCCAGTGCTGCAATGATACCGCGAGACCCACGCTCACCGGCTCCAGATT
TATCAGCAATAAACCAGCCAGCCGGAAGGGCCGAGCGCAGAAGTGGTCCTGCAACTTTATCCGCCTCCAT
CCAGTCTATTAATTGTTGCCGGGAAGCTAGAGTAAGTAGTTCGCCAGTTAATAGTTTGCGCAACGTTGTT
GCCATTGCTGCAGGCATCGTGGTGTCACGCTCGTCGTTTGGTATGGCTTCATTCAGCTCCGGTTCCCAAC
GATCAAGGCGAGTTACATGATCCCCCATATTGTGCAAAAAAGCGGTTAGCTCCTTCGGTCCTCCGATCGT
TGTCAGAAGTAAGTTGGCCGCAGTGTTATCACTCATGGTTATGGCAGCACTGCATAATTCTCTTACTGTC
ATGCCATCCGTAAGATGCTTTTCTGTGACTGGTGAGTACTCAACCAAGTCATTCTGAGAATAGTGTATGC
GGCGACCGAGTTGCTCTTGCCCGGCGTCAACACGGGATAATACCGCGCCACATAGCAGAACTTTAAAAGT
GCTCATCATTGGAAAACGTTCTTCGGGGCGAAAACTCTCAAGGATCTTACCGCTGTTGAGATCCAGTTCG
ATGTAACCCACTCGTGCACCCAACTGATCTTCAGCATCTTTTACTTTCACCAGCGTTTCTGGGTGAGCAA
AAACAGGAAGGCAAAATGCCGCAAAAAAGGGAATAAGGGCGACACGGAAATGTTGAATACTCATACTCTT
CCTTTTTCAATATTATTGAAGCATTTATCAGGGTTATTGTCTCATGAGCGGATACATATTTGAATGTATT
TAGAAAAATAAACAAATAGGGGTTCCGCGCACATTTCCCCGAAAAGTGCCACCTGACGTCTAAGAAACCA
TTATTATC
Features (pLannotate 1.2.2; 21 found; start..end, strand, type, name):
     60..137     +  promoter       lacIq promoter: lacI (mutant); In the lacIq allele, a single base change in the promoter boosts expression of the lacI gene about 10-fold.
    138..1220    +  CDS            lacI: lac repressor; lacI; The lac repressor binds to the lac operator to inhibit transcription in E. coli. This inhibition can be relieved by adding lactose or isopropyl-β-D-thiogalactopyranoside (IPTG).
   1233..1254    +  protein_bind   CAP binding site: CAP binding activates transcription in the presence of cAMP. E. coli catabolite activator protein
   1273..1290    +  promoter       tet promoter (fragment): E. coli promoter for tetracycline efflux protein gene
   1463..1491    +  promoter       tac promoter: strong E. coli promoter; hybrid between the trp and lac UV5 promoters
   1499..1515    +  protein_bind   lac operator: The lac repressor binds to the lac operator to inhibit transcription in E. coli. This inhibition can be relieved by adding lactose or isopropyl-β-D-thiogalactopyranoside (IPTG). lac repressor encoded by lacI
   1600..1617    +  CDS            6xHis: 6xHis affinity tag
   1633..2286    +  CDS            GST26_SCHJA: Experimental evidence at protein level: Swiss-Prot protein existence level 1. GST isoenzymes appear to play a central role in the parasite detoxification system. Other functions are also suspected including a role in increasing the solubility of haematin in the parasite gut. From Schistosoma japonicum (Blood fluke).
   2383..2556    +  CDS            Cd2ap (fragment): CD2AP_MOUSE - Also known as Mets1. Experimental evidence at protein level: Swiss-Prot protein existence level 1. Seems to act as an adapter protein between membrane proteins and the actin cytoskeleton (By similarity). In collaboration with CBLC, modulates the rate of RET turnover and may act as regulatory checkpoint that limits the potency of GDNF on neuronal survival. Controls CBLC function, converting it from an inhibitor to a promoter of RET degradation (By similarity). May play a role in receptor clustering and cytoskeletal polarity in the junction between T-cell and antigen- presenting ce
   2572..2619    +  terminator     fd terminator (sequence withheld): central terminator from bacteriophage fd (Otsuka and Kunisawa, 1982)
   2624..2836    +  CDS            M13 gene III (fragment) (sequence partly withheld): pIII; III; minor coat protein
   2851..3321    +  CDS            M13 gene III (fragment) (sequence partly withheld): pIII; III; minor coat protein
   3343..3413    +  CDS            TcR (fragment): tetracycline efflux protein; tet; confers resistance to tetracycline
   3655..4035    -  CDS            YPB1_ECOLX: Protein predicted: Swiss-Prot protein existence level 4. From Escherichia coli.
   4052..4203    +  CDS            rop (fragment): Rop protein, which maintains plasmids at low copy number; rop
   4239..4667    -  rep_origin     f1 ori (sequence partly withheld): f1 bacteriophage origin of replication; arrow indicates direction of (+) strand synthesis
   4676..4715    +  CDS            rop (fragment): Rop protein, which maintains plasmids at low copy number; rop
   4817..4957    +  misc_feature   bom: basis of mobility region from pBR322
   5143..5730    -  rep_origin     ori: high-copy-number ColE1/pMB1/pBR322/pUC origin of replication
   5904..6761    -  CDS            bla: BLAT_ECOLX - Experimental evidence at protein level: Swiss-Prot protein existence level 1. TEM-type are the most prevalent beta-lactamases in enterobacteria; they hydrolyze the beta-lactam bond in susceptible beta-lactam antibiotics, thus conferring resistance to penicillins and cephalosporins. TEM-3 and TEM-4 are capable of hydrolyzing cefotaxime and ceftazidime. TEM-5 is capable of hydrolyzing ceftazidime. TEM-6 is capable of hydrolyzing ceftazidime and aztreonam. TEM-8/CAZ-2, TEM- 16/CAZ-7 and TEM-24/CAZ-6 are markedly active against ceftazidime. IRT- 4 shows resistance to beta-lactamase in
   6762..6866    -  promoter       AmpR promoter: bla
