[The description below was written by a language model from this plasmid's Addgene catalogue record and pLannotate feature annotations shown in this document.]
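Description:
pHH0103_CD2AP-1/3 is a bacterial expression plasmid of about 6.9 kb, built on the pHH0103 backbone, for producing and purifying a single SH3 domain of human CD2AP (also known as CMS) in E. coli. The "1/3" in the name presumably marks the first of the protein's three SH3 domains, though the record does not spell this out. The plasmid is maintained through a ColE1/pBR322-type origin and selected with ampicillin via the bla gene and its native promoter. The catalogue lists it as low copy. The backbone shows pBR322 ancestry, including the bom region, rop fragments interrupted by an f1 phage origin, and remnants of the tetracycline resistance gene and its promoter.

The expression cassette is driven by the tac promoter with a downstream lac operator. The plasmid also carries lacI under the lacIq promoter, so transcription is repressed until IPTG is added. The annotated coding features run in order as a 6xHis tag, Schistosoma japonicum glutathione S-transferase, and then the CD2AP fragment, which was cloned between SfiI and NotI sites. This arrangement is consistent with an N-terminally His- and GST-tagged fusion that could be purified by either nickel or glutathione affinity. The annotation tool matched the insert to the mouse Cd2ap entry, but the catalogue states the sequence is human, so the match likely reflects homology. An fd terminator follows the insert. Beyond it lie fragments of M13 gene III, which suggest the backbone derives from a phage-display phagemid. These fragments do not appear to be part of the expressed product. The construct belongs to a collection made for a family-wide analysis of human SH3 domain binding specificities.
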