Addgene plasmid #91398: pHH0103_CD2AP-1/3
Purpose: Protein expression and purification of human SH3 domain construct CD2AP-1/3
Depositing lab: Sachdev Sidhu. Depositing organization: University of Toronto. Publication: Comprehensive Analysis of the Human SH3 Domain Family Reveals a Wide Variety of Non-canonical Specificities. Teyra J, Huang H, Jain S, Guan X, Dong A, Liu Y, Tempel W, Min J, Tong Y, Kim PM, Bader GD, Sidhu SS. Structure. 2017 Oct 3;25(10):1598-1610.e3. doi: 10.1016/j.str.2017.07.017. Epub 2017 Sep 7. PubMed 28890361.
Backbone
  Vector backbone: pHH0103
  Vector type: Bacterial Expression
Growth in bacteria
  Bacterial resistance: Ampicillin, 100 μg/mL
  Growth temperature: 37°C
  Growth strain: DH5alpha
  Copy number: Low Copy
Gene/Insert
  Gene/Insert name: CD2AP-1/3
  Species: H. sapiens (human)
  Insert size (bp): 224
  Entrez Gene: CD2AP (a.k.a. CMS)
  Cloning method: Restriction Enzyme; 5′ cloning site Sfi1 (unknown if destroyed); 3′ cloning site Not1 (unknown if destroyed)
Terms and licenses: Academic/Nonprofit Terms; Industry Terms: Not Available to Industry
How to cite: pHH0103_CD2AP-1/3 was a gift from Sachdev Sidhu (Addgene plasmid # 91398 ; http://n2t.net/addgene:91398 ; RRID:Addgene_91398)
