>Addgene plasmid #91398 | pHH0103_CD2AP-1/3 | depositor partial sequence | sequence record 175886 | insert sequence
GGTACCGAATTCGGATCCGCGCGCTGGTTGATTACATCGTCGAATACGATTACGATGCCGTCCATGATGA
TGAACTGACCATTCGTGTCGGTGAAATCATTCGTAACGTCAAAAAACTGCAAGAAGAAGGTTGGCTGGAA
GGTGAACTGAATGGTCGTCGTGGCATGTTTCCGGATAACTTCGTTAAAGAAATCAAAGCGGCCGCTAGCT
AAGTCGACGAGCTC
